>Addgene plasmid #220239 | pFB1.HMBP.PrS.EZH2-mt1 | addgene full sequence | sequence record 436080 | Addgene NGS Result
TTGAGATCCTTTTTTTCTGCGCGTAATCTGCTGCTTGCAAACAAAAAAACCACCGCTACCAGCGGTGGTT
TGTTTGCCGGATCAAGAGCTACCAACTCTTTTTCCGAAGGTAACTGGCTTCAGCAGAGCGCAGATACCAA
ATACTGTTCTTCTAGTGTAGCCGTAGTTAGGCCACCACTTCAAGAACTCTGTAGCACCGCCTACATACCT
CGCTCTGCTAATCCTGTTACCAGTGGCTGCTGCCAGTGGCGATAAGTCGTGTCTTACCGGGTTGGACTCA
AGACGATAGTTACCGGATAAGGCGCAGCGGTCGGGCTGAACGGGGGGTTCGTGCACACAGCCCAGCTTGG
AGCGAACGACCTACACCGAACTGAGATACCTACAGCGTGAGCTATGAGAAAGCGCCACGCTTCCCGAAGG
GAGAAAGGCGGACAGGTATCCGGTAAGCGGCAGGGTCGGAACAGGAGAGCGCACGAGGGAGCTTCCAGGG
GGAAACGCCTGGTATCTTTATAGTCCTGTCGGGTTTCGCCACCTCTGACTTGAGCGTCGATTTTTGTGAT
GCTCGTCAGGGGGGCGGAGCCTATGGAAAAACGCCAGCAACGCGGCCTTTTTACGGTTCCTGGCCTTTTG
CTCACATGTTCTTTCCTGCGTTATCCCCTGATTCTGTGGATAACCGTATTACCGCCTTTGAGTGAGCTGA
TACCGCTCGCCGCAGCCGAACGACCGAGCGCAGCGAGTCAGTGAGCGAGGAAGCGGAAGAGCGCCTGATG
CGGTATTTTCTCCTTACGCATCTGTGCGGTATTTCACACCGCATAGACCAGCCGCGTAACCTGGCAAAAT
CGGTTACGGTTGAGTAATAAATGGATGCCCTGCGTAAGCGGGTGTGGGCGGACAATAAAGTCTTAAACTG
AACAAAATAGATCTAAACTATGACAATAAAGTCTTAAACTAGACAGAATAGTTGTAAACTGAAATCAGTC
CAGTTATGCTGTGAAAAAGCATACTGGACTTTTGTTATGGCTAAAGCAAACTCTTCATTTTCTGAAGTGC
AAATTGCCCGTCGTATTAAAGAGGGGCGTGGCCAAGGGCATGGTAAAGACTATATTCGCGGCGTTGTGAC
AATTTACCGAACAACTCCGCGGCCGGGAAGCCGATCTCGGCTTGAACGAATTGTTAGGTGGCGGTACTTG
GGTCGATATCAAAGTGCATCACTTCTTCCCGTATGCCCAACTTTGTATAGAGAGCCACTGCGGGATCGTC
ACCGTAATCTGCTTGCACGTAGATCACATAAGCACCAAGCGCGTTGGCCTCATGCTTGAGGAGATTGATG
AGCGCGGTGGCAATGCCCTGCCTCCGGTGCTCGCCGGAGACTGCGAGATCATAGATATAGATCTCACTAC
GCGGCTGCTCAAACTTGGGCAGAACGTAAGCCGCGAGAGCGCCAACAACCGCTTCTTGGTCGAAGGCAGC
AAGCGCGATGAATGTCTTACTACGGAGCAAGTTCCCGAGGTAATCGGAGTCCGGCTGATGTTGGGAGTAG
GTGGCTACGTCTCCGAACTCACGACCGAAAAGATCAAGAGCAGCCCGCATGGATTTGACTTGGTCAGGGC
CGAGCCTACATGTGCGAATGATGCCCATACTTGAGCCACCTAACTTTGTTTTAGGGCGACTGCCCTGCTG
CGTAACATCGTTGCTGCTGCGTAACATCAAACATCGACCCACGGCGTAACGCGCTTGCTGCTTGGATGCC
CGAGGCATAGACTGTACAAAAAAACAGTCATAACAAGCCATGAAAACCGCCACTGCGCCGTTACCACCGC
TGCGTTCGGTCAAGGTTCTGGACCAGTTGCGTGAGCGCATACGCTACTTGCATTACAGTTTACGAACCGA
ACAGGCTTATGTCAACTGGGTTCGTGCCTTCATCCGTTTCCACGGTGTGCGTCACCCGGCAACCTTGGGC
AGCAGCGAAGTCGAGGCATTTCTGTCCTGGCTGGCGAACGAGCGCAAGGTTTCGGTCTCCACGCATCGTC
AGGCATTGGCGGCCTTGCTGTTCTTCTACGGCAAGGTGCTGTGCACGGATCTGCCCTGGCTTCAGGAGAT
CGGAAGACCTCGGCCGTCGCGGCGCTTGCCGGTGGTGCTGACCCCGGATGAAGTGGTTCGCATCCTCGGT
TTTCTGGAAGGCGAGCATCGTTTGTTCGCCCAGGACTCTAGCTATAGTTCTAGTGGTTGGCTACGTATAC
TCCGGAATATTAATAGATCATGGAGATAATTAAAATGATAACCATCTCGCAAATAAATAAGTATTTTACT
GTTTTCGTAACAGTTTTGTAATAAAAAAACCTATAAATATTCCGGATTATTCATACCGTCCCACCATCGG
GCGCGGATCTCGGTCCGAAACCATGGGTCATCACCATCATCATCACGGTACCAAAACTGAAGAAGGTAAA
CTGGTAATCTGGATTAACGGCGATAAAGGCTATAACGGTCTCGCTGAAGTCGGTAAGAAATTCGAGAAAG
ATACCGGAATTAAAGTCACCGTTGAGCATCCGGATAAACTGGAAGAGAAATTCCCACAGGTTGCGGCAAC
TGGCGATGGCCCTGACATTATCTTCTGGGCACACGACCGCTTTGGTGGCTACGCTCAATCTGGCCTGTTG
GCTGAAATCACCCCGGACAAAGCGTTCCAGGACAAGCTGTATCCGTTTACCTGGGATGCCGTACGTTACA
ACGGCAAGCTGATTGCTTACCCGATCGCTGTTGAAGCGTTATCGCTGATTTATAACAAAGATCTGCTGCC
GAACCCGCCAAAAACCTGGGAAGAGATCCCGGCGCTGGATAAAGAACTGAAAGCGAAAGGTAAGAGCGCG
CTGATGTTCAACCTGCAAGAACCGTACTTCACCTGGCCGCTGATTGCTGCTGACGGGGGTTATGCGTTCA
AGTATGAAAACGGCAAGTACGACATTAAAGACGTGGGCGTGGATAACGCTGGCGCGAAAGCGGGTCTGAC
CTTCCTGGTTGACCTGATTAAAAACAAACACATGAATGCAGACACCGATTACTCCATCGCAGAAGCTGCC
TTTAATAAAGGCGAAACAGCGATGACCATCAACGGCCCGTGGGCATGGTCCAACATCGACACCAGCAAAG
TGAATTATGGTGTAACGGTACTGCCGACCTTCAAGGGTCAACCATCCAAACCGTTCGTTGGCGTGCTGAG
CGCAGGTATTAACGCCGCCAGTCCGAACAAAGAGCTGGCAAAAGAGTTCCTCGAAAACTATCTGCTGACT
GATGAAGGTCTGGAAGCGGTTAATAAAGACAAACCGCTGGGTGCCGTAGCGCTGAAGTCTTACGAGGAAG
AGTTGGCGAAAGATCCACGTATTGCCGCCACCATGGAAAACGCCCAGAAAGGTGAAATCATGCCGAACAT
CCCGCAGATGTCCGCTTTCTGGTATGCCGTGCGTACTGCGGTGATCAACGCCGCCAGCGGTCGTCAGACT
GTCGATGAAGCCCTGAAAGACGCGCAGACTGGTACCGATTACGATATCCCAACGACCCTGGAAGTTCTGT
TCCAGGGGCCCCTGGGATCCGGCCAGACTGGGAAGAAATCTGAGAAGGGACCAGTTTGTTGGCGGAAGCG
TGTAAAATCAGAGTACATGCGACTGGCTCAGCTCAAGGCTTTCAGACGAGCTGATGAAGTAAAGAGTATG
TTTAGTTCCAATCGTCAGAAAATTTTGGAAAGAACGGAAATCTTAAACCAAGAATGGAAACAGCGAAGGA
TACAGCCTGTGCACATCCTGACTTCTGTGAGCTCATTGCGCGGGACTAGGGAGTGTTCGGTGACCAGTGA
CTTGGATTTTCCAACACAAGTCATCCCATTAAAGACTCTGAATGCAGTTGCTTCAGTACCCATAATGTAT
TCTTGGTCACCCCTACAGCAGAATTTTATGGTGGAAGATGAAACTGTTTTACATAACATTCCTTATATGG
GAGATGAAGTTTTAGATCAGGATGGTACTTTCATTGAAGAACTAATAAAAAATTATGATGGGAAAGTACA
CGGGGATAGAGAATGTGGGGCTATAAATGATGAAATTTTTGTGGAGTTGGTGAATGCCCTTGGTCAATAT
AATGATGATGACGATGATGATGATGGAGACGATCCTGAAGAAAGAGAAGAAAAGCAGAAAGATCTGGAGG
ATCACCGAGATGATAAAGAAAGCCGCCCACCTCGGAAATTTCCTTCTGATAAAATTTTTGAAGCCATTTC
CTCAATGTTTCCAGATAAGGGCACAGCAGAAGAACTAAAGGAAAAATATAAAGAACTCACCGAACAGCAG
CTCCCAGGCGCACTTCCTCCTGAATGTACCCCCAACATAGATGGACCAAATGCTAAATCTGTTCAGAGAG
AGCAAAGCTTACACTCCTTTCATACGCTTTTCTGTAGGCGATGTTTTAAATATGACTGCTTCCTACATCG
TAAGTGCAATTATTCTTTTCATGCAACACCCAACACTTATAAGCGGAAGAACACAGAAACAGCTCTAGAC
AACAAACCTTGTGGACCACAGTGTTACCAGCATTTGGAGGGAGCAAAGGAGTTTGCTGCTGCTCTCACCG
CTGAGCGGATAAAGACCCCACCAAAACGTCCAGGAGGCCGCAGAAGAGGACGGCTTCCCAATAACAGTAG
CAGGCCCAGCACCCCCACCATTAATGTGCTGGAATCAAAGGATACAGACAGTGATAGGGAAGCAGGGACT
GAAACGGGGGGAGAGAACAATGATAAAGAAGAAGAAGAGAAGAAAGATGAAACTTCGAGCTCCTCTGAAG
CAAATTCTCGGTGTCAAACACCAATAAAGATGAAGCCAAATATTGAACCTCCTGAGAATGTGGAGTGGAG
TGGTGCTGAAGCCTCAATGTTTAGAGTCCTCATTGGCACTTACTATGACAATTTCTGTGCCATTGCTAGG
TTAATTGGGACCAAAACATGTAGACAGGTGTATGAGTTTAGAGTCAAAGAATCTAGCATCATAGCTCCAG
CTCCCGCTGAGGATGTGGATACTCCTCCAAGGAAAAAGAAGAGGAAACACCGGTTGTGGGCTGCACACTG
CAGAAAGATACAGCTGAAAAAGGACGGCTCCTCTAACCATGTTTACAACTATCAACCCTGTGATCATCCA
CGGCAGCCTTGTGACAGTTCGTGCCCTTGTGTGATAGCACAAAATTTTTGTGAAAAGTTTTGTCAATGTA
GTTCAGAGTGTCAAAACCGCTTTCCGGGATGCCGCTGCAAAGCACAGTGCAACACCAAGCAGTGCCCGTG
CTACCTGGCTGTCCGAGAGTGTGACCCTGACCTCTGTCTTACTTGTGGAGCCGCTGACCATTGGGACAGT
AAAAATGTGTCCTGCAAGAACTGCAGTATTCAGCGGGGCTCCAAAAAGCATCTATTGCTGGCACCATCTG
ACGTGGCAGGCTGGGGGATTTTTATCAAAGATCCTGTGCAGAAAAATGAATTCATCTCAGAATACTGTGG
AGAGATTATTTCTCAAGATGAAGCTGACAGAAGAGGGAAAGTGTATGATAAATACATGTGCAGCTTTCTG
TTCAACTTGAACAATGATTTTGTGGTGGATGCAACCCGCAAGGGTAACAAAATTCGTTTTGCAAATCATT
CGGTAAATCCAAACTGCTATGCAAAAGTTATGATGGTTAACGGTGATCACAGGATAGGTATTTTTGCCAA
GAGAGCCATCCAGACTGGCGAAGAGCTGTTTTTTGATTACAGATACAGCCAGGCTGATGCCCTGAAGTAT
GTCGGCATCGAAAGAGAAATGGAAATCCCTTGATCTAGAGCCTGCAGTCTCGAGGCATGCGGTACCAAGC
TTGTCGAGAAGTACTAGAGGATCATAATCAGCCATACCACATTTGTAGAGGTTTTACTTGCTTTAAAAAA
CCTCCCACACCTCCCCCTGAACCTGAAACATAAAATGAATGCAATTGTTGTTGTTAACTTGTTTATTGCA
GCTTATAATGGTTACAAATAAAGCAATAGCATCACAAATTTCACAAATAAAGCATTTTTTTCACTGCATT
CTAGTTGTGGTTTGTCCAAACTCATCAATGTATCTTATCATGTCTGGATCTGATCACTGATATCGCCTAG
GAGATCCGAACCAGATAAGTGAAATCTAGTTCCAAACTATTTTGTCATTTTTAATTTTCGTATTAGCTTA
CGACGCTACACCCAGTTCCCATCTATTTTGTCACTCTTCCCTAAATAATCCTTAAAAACTCCATTTCCAC
CCCTCCCAGTTCCCAACTATTTTGTCCGCCCACAGCGGGGCATTTTTCTTCCTGTTATGTTTTTAATCAA
ACATCCTGCCAACTCCATGTGACAAACCGTCATCTTCGGCTACTTTTTCTCTGTCACAGAATGAAAATTT
TTCTGTCATCTCTTCGTTATTAATGTTTGTAATTGACTGAATATCAACGCTTATTTGCAGCCTGAATGGC
GAATGGG
[124 nt withheld, positions 6518-6641]
C
[91 nt withheld, positions 6643-6733]
A
[49 nt withheld, positions 6735-6783]
CCTTTGACGTTGGAGTCCACGTTCTT
[37 nt withheld, positions 6810-6846]
ACCCTATCTCGGTCTATTCTTTTGATTTATAAGGGATTTTGCCGATTTCGGCCTATTGGTTAAAAAATGA
GCTGATTTAACAAAAATTTAACGCGAATTTTAACAAAATATTAACGCTTACAATTTAGGTGGCACTTTTC
GGGGAAATGTGCGCGGAACCCCTATTTGTTTATTTTTCTAAATACATTCAAATATGTATCCGCTCATGAG
ACAATAACCCTGATAAATGCTTCAATAATATTGAAAAAGGAAGAGTATGAGTATTCAACATTTCCGTGTC
GCCCTTATTCCCTTTTTTGCGGCATTTTGCCTTCCTGTTTTTGCTCACCCAGAAACGCTGGTGAAAGTAA
AAGATGCTGAAGATCAGTTGGGTGCACGAGTGGGTTACATCGAACTGGATCTCAACAGCGGTAAGATCCT
TGAGAGTTTTCGCCCCGAAGAACGTTTTCCAATGATGAGCACTTTTAAAGTTCTGCTATGTGGCGCGGTA
TTATCCCGTATTGACGCCGGGCAAGAGCAACTCGGTCGCCGCATACACTATTCTCAGAATGACTTGGTTG
AGTACTCACCAGTCACAGAAAAGCATCTTACGGATGGCATGACAGTAAGAGAATTATGCAGTGCTGCCAT
AACCATGAGTGATAACACTGCGGCCAACTTACTTCTGACAACGATCGGAGGACCGAAGGAGCTAACCGCT
TTTTTGCACAACATGGGGGATCATGTAACTCGCCTTGATCGTTGGGAACCGGAGCTGAATGAAGCCATAC
CAAACGACGAGCGTGACACCACGATGCCTGTAGCAATGGCAACAACGTTGCGCAAACTATTAACTGGCGA
ACTACTTACTCTAGCTTCCCGGCAACAATTAATAGACTGGATGGAGGCGGATAAAGTTGCAGGACCACTT
CTGCGCTCGGCCCTTCCGGCTGGCTGGTTTATTGCTGATAAATCTGGAGCCGGTGAGCGTGGGTCTCGCG
GTATCATTGCAGCACTGGGGCCAGATGGTAAGCCCTCCCGTATCGTAGTTATCTACACGACGGGGAGTCA
GGCAACTATGGATGAACGAAATAGACAGATCGCTGAGATAGGTGCCTCACTGATTAAGCATTGGTAACTG
TCAGACCAAGTTTACTCATATATACTTTAGATTGATTTAAAACTTCATTTTTAATTTAAAAGGATCTAGG
TGAAGATCCTTTTTGATAATCTCATGACCAAAATCCCTTAACGTGAGTTTTCGTTCCACTGAGCGTCAGA
CCCCGTAGAAAAGATCAAAGGATCTTC
Features (pLannotate 1.2.2; 16 found; start..end, strand, type, name):
      1..589     +  rep_origin     ori: high-copy-number ColE1/pMB1/pBR322/pUC origin of replication
    764..815     -  misc_feature   bom (fragment): basis of mobility region from pBR322
    883..1107    -  mobile_element Tn7R: mini-Tn7 element (right end of the Tn7 transposon) Tn7
   1174..1707    -  CDS            GmR: gentamycin acetyltransferase; aacC1; confers resistance to gentamycin
   1877..1905    -  promoter       Pc promoter: intI1 (promoter lies within the coding sequence); class 1 integron promoter
   1883..2230    -  CDS            YPR2_ECOLX (fragment): Protein predicted: Swiss-Prot protein existence level 4. From Escherichia coli.
   2257..2348    +  promoter       polyhedrin promoter: polh from Autographa californica; promoter for the baculovirus polyhedrin gene
   2433..3530    +  CDS            MBP: maltose binding protein from E. coli; malE (mutated); This version of the gene does not encode a signal sequence, so MBP will remain in the cytosol.
   3591..5840    +  CDS            EZH2: EZH2_HUMAN - Also known as KMT6. Experimental evidence at protein level: Swiss-Prot protein existence level 1. Polycomb group (PcG) protein. Catalytic subunit of the PRC2/EED-EZH2 complex, which methylates 'Lys-9' (H3K9me) and 'Lys-27' (H3K27me) of histone H3, leading to transcriptional repression of the affected target gene. Able to mono-, di- and trimethylate 'Lys-27' of histone H3 to form H3K27me1, H3K27me2 and H3K27me3, respectively. Displays a preference for substrates with less methylation, loses activity when progressively more methyl groups are incorporated into H3K27, H3K27me0 > H3K27
   5900..5983    +  CDS            large T antigen (fragment): large T antigen from SV40 (simian virus 40)
   6006..6140    +  polyA_signal   SV40 poly(A) signal: SV40 polyadenylation signal
   6169..6334    -  mobile_element Tn7L: mini-Tn7 element (left end of the Tn7 transposon) Tn7
   6497..6513    +  CDS            lacZα (fragment): LacZα fragment of β-galactosidase; lacZ fragment
   6518..6972    +  rep_origin     f1 ori (sequence partly withheld): f1 bacteriophage origin of replication; arrow indicates direction of (+) strand synthesis
   6998..7102    +  promoter       AmpR promoter: bla
   7103..7963    +  CDS            AmpR: β-lactamase; bla; confers resistance to ampicillin, carbenicillin, and related antibiotics
