[The description below was written by a language model from this plasmid's Addgene catalogue record and pLannotate feature annotations shown in this document.]
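Description:
pFB1.HMBP.PrS.EZH2-mt1 is a baculovirus donor (transfer) plasmid built on a modified pFastBac1 backbone for producing a mutant form of human EZH2 in insect cells. It is maintained in E. coli through a high-copy ColE1/pUC-type origin and an ampicillin resistance gene, and it also carries an f1 phage origin. The expression cassette lies between the right and left ends of a mini-Tn7 element (Tn7R and Tn7L), together with a gentamicin acetyltransferase gene driven by a class 1 integron Pc promoter. In pFastBac-type systems, this arrangement lets the Tn7-flanked segment transpose into a baculovirus shuttle genome (bacmid) in a suitable E. coli host. Gentamicin resistance marks the transposed cassette, and the recombinant bacmid is then used to generate virus for infecting insect cells.

Within the Tn7 arms, the very late polyhedrin promoter from Autographa californica nucleopolyhedrovirus drives an open reading frame that ends at an SV40 polyadenylation signal. According to the record, the backbone supplies an N-terminal 6xHis tag and maltose binding protein (a version lacking a signal sequence, so the fusion stays cytosolic), followed by a PreScission protease cleavage site. The tags therefore allow affinity purification and can be removed afterwards. The feature table annotates MBP and EZH2 but not the His tag or the cleavage site. EZH2 is the catalytic histone H3K27 methyltransferase subunit of Polycomb Repressive Complex 2, and this "mt1" version carries the substitutions R27A, R31A and F165A.

The associated publication concerns a nucleosome-interacting surface of EZH2 involved in RNA binding and chromatin modification, which suggests the recombinant mutant protein is intended for biochemical study. The sequenced record is slightly shorter than the catalogued total size.
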