Addgene plasmid #220239: pFB1.HMBP.PrS.EZH2-mt1
Purpose: Expression of an EZH2 mutant in insect cells.
Depositing lab: Chen Davidovich. Depositing organization: Monash University. Publication: Inseparable RNA binding and chromatin modification activities of a nucleosome-interacting surface in EZH2. Gail EH, Healy E, Flanigan SF, Jones N, Ng XH, Uckelmann M, Levina V, Zhang Q, Davidovich C. Nat Genet. 2024 May 14. doi: 10.1038/s41588-024-01740-8. PubMed 38744974.
Backbone
  Vector backbone: pFastBac1 (pFB1.HMBP.A3.PrS.ybbR)
  Backbone manufacturer: Invitrogen
  Backbone size w/o insert (bp): 5986
  Total vector size (bp): 8174
  Modifications to backbone: N-terminal His-MBP PreScission cleavage site
  Vector type: Insect Expression
  Selectable markers: Gentamicin
Growth in bacteria
  Bacterial resistance: Ampicillin, 100 μg/mL
  Growth temperature: 37°C
  Growth strain: DH5alpha
  Copy number: Unknown
Gene/Insert
  Gene/Insert name: EZH2 mt 1 (alt names: Enhancer Of Zeste 2 Polycomb Repressive Complex 2 Subunit mutant 1; Histone-lysine N-methyltransferase)
  Species: H. sapiens (human)
  Insert size (bp): 2934
  Mutation: R27A, R31A, F165A
  GenBank ID: Q15910
  Entrez Gene: EZH2 (a.k.a. ENX-1, ENX1, EZH2b, KMT6, KMT6A, WVS, WVS2)
  Promoter: Polyhedrin
  Tag / fusion protein: 6x His, MBP (N terminal on backbone)
  Cloning method: Other
  Sequencing primers: 5′ GGATTATTCATACCGTCCCA
Terms and licenses: Academic/Nonprofit Terms; Industry Terms: Not Available to Industry
How to cite: pFB1.HMBP.PrS.EZH2-mt1 was a gift from Chen Davidovich (Addgene plasmid # 220239 ; http://n2t.net/addgene:220239 ; RRID:Addgene_220239)
